>Addgene plasmid #43452 | II-TGGC | depositor partial sequence | sequence record 58717 | II-TGGC sequence 426 bps
CGTCTCGCTTAACCCCAGAGCAGGTCGTGGCCATTGCCTCGAATGGAGGGGGCAAACAGGCGTTGGAAAC
CGTACAACGATTGCTGCCGGTGCTGTGCCAAGCGCACGGACTCACCCCAGAGCAGGTCGTGGCAATCGCG
AGCAATAACGGCGGAAAACAGGCTTTGGAAACGGTGCAGAGGCTCCTTCCAGTGCTGTGCCAAGCGCACG
GCCTCACCCCAGAGCAGGTCGTGGCAATCGCGAGCAATAACGGCGGAAAACAGGCTTTGGAAACGGTGCA
GAGGCTCCTTCCAGTGCTGTGCCAAGCGCACGGATTAACCCCAGAGCAGGTCGTGGCGATCGCAAGCCAC
GACGGAGGAAAGCAAGCCTTGGAAACAGTACAGAGGCTGTTGCCTGTGCTGTGCCAAGCGCACGGGCTCA
GAGACG
