>Addgene plasmid #43452 | II-TGGC | addgene partial sequence | sequence record 61465 | M13-F20 5'-TGTAAAACGACGGCCAGT-3'
TTGGGCGATTGGGCCCTCTGATGCATGCTCGAGCGGCCGCCAGTGTGATGGATATCTGCAGAATTCGCCC
TTGCCGTCCTAGCGCGTCTCGCTTAACCCCAGAGCAGGTCGTGGCCATTGCCTCGAATGGAGGGGGCAAA
CAGGCGTTGGAAACCGTACAACGATTGCTGCCGGTGCTGTGCCAAGCGCACGGACTCACCCCAGAGCAGG
TCGTGGCAATCGCGAGCAATAACGGCGGAAAACAGGCTTTGGAAACGGTGCAGAGGCTCCTTCCAGTGCT
GTGCCAAGCGCACGGCCTCACCCCAGAGCAGGTCGTGGCAATCGCGAGCAATAACGGCGGAAAACAGGCT
TTGGAAACGGTGCAGAGGCTCCTTCCAGTGCTGTGCCAAGCGCACGGATTAACCCCAGAGCAGGTCGTGG
CGATCGCAAGCCACGACGGAGGAAAGCAAGCCTTGGAAACAGTACAGAGGCTGTTGCCTGTGCTGTGCCA
AGCGCACGGGCTCAGAGACGTGGGCACAGGAAAGAAGGGCGAATTCCAGCACACTGGCGGCCGTTACTAG
TGGATCCGAGCTCGGTACCAAGCTTGATGCATAGCTTGAGTATTCTATAGTGTCACCTAAATAGCTTGGC
GTAATCATGGTCATAGCTGTTTCCTGTGTGAAATTGTTATCCGCTCACAATTCCACACAACATACGAGCC
GGAAGCATAAAGTGTAAAGCCTGGGGTGCCTAATGAGTGAGCTAACTCACATTAATTGCGTTGCGCTCAC
TGCCCGCTTTCCAGTCGGGAAACCTGTCGTGCCAGCTGCATTAATGAATCGGCCAACGCGCGGGGAGAGG
CGGTTTGCGTATTGGGCGCTCTTCCGCTTCCTCGCTCACTGACTCGCTGCGCTCGGTCGTTCGGCTGCGG
CGAGCGGTATCAGCTCATCAAGCGTATCGTTCC
