[The description below was written by a language model from this plasmid's Addgene catalogue record.]
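Description:
II-TGGC is a bacterial cloning plasmid built on the commercial pCRII-TOPO backbone (about 4 kb without insert), into which a 426 bp synthetic fragment was introduced by TOPO cloning. It is a high-copy plasmid propagated in E. coli and carries both ampicillin and kanamycin resistance, so either or both antibiotics can be used for selection. The listed sequencing primers, T7 on the 5′ side and M13 reverse on the 3′ side, bind the standard sites that flank the TOPO cloning position in this backbone. That allows the insert to be read from both directions. No feature table is provided, so the positions of the origin, resistance genes and other backbone elements cannot be described in detail from the record.

The record identifies the insert only by its name, II-TGGC, and as synthetic. The plasmid was deposited with a publication describing a TALEN genome-editing system for generating human stem cell-based disease models. Given that context, the name and the insert size suggest a pre-assembled block of four TALE repeat modules recognising the bases T, G, G and C, with "II" plausibly marking its position in an ordered assembly. This interpretation is an inference and is not stated in the record. The vector type is bacterial cloning, and no expression promoter, tag or reporter is listed for the insert. The construct therefore appears to be a storage and source plasmid for a DNA part, probably one member of a library used to assemble custom TALE arrays, and not a plasmid meant to be expressed on its own.
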