Addgene plasmid #43452: II-TGGC
Depositing lab: Chad Cowan & Kiran Musunuru. Depositing organization: Harvard University. Publication: A TALEN Genome-Editing System for Generating Human Stem Cell-Based Disease Models. Ding Q, Lee YK, Schaefer EA, Peters DT, Veres A, Kim K, Kuperwasser N, Motola DL, Meissner TB, Hendriks WT, Trevisan M, Gupta RM, Moisan A, Banks E, Friesen M, Schinzel RT, Xia F, Tang A, Xia Y, Figueroa E, Wann A, Ahfeldt T, Daheron L, Zhang F, Rubin LL, Peng LF, Chung RT, Musunuru K, Cowan CA. Cell Stem Cell. 2012 Dec 12. pii: S1934-5909(12)00645-5. doi: 10.1016/j.stem.2012.11.011. PubMed 23246482.
Backbone
  Vector backbone: pCRII-TOPO
  Backbone manufacturer: Invitrogen
  Backbone size w/o insert (bp): 3973
  Vector type: Bacterial Cloning
Growth in bacteria
  Bacterial resistance: Ampicillin and Kanamycin, 100 & 50 μg/mL
  Growth temperature: 37°C
  Growth strain: Top10
  Copy number: High Copy
Gene/Insert
  Gene/Insert name: II-TGGC
  Species: Synthetic
  Insert size (bp): 426
  Cloning method: TOPO Cloning
  Sequencing primers: 5′ T7; 3′ M13-rev
Terms and licenses: Academic/Nonprofit Terms; Industry Terms: Not Available to Industry
How to cite: II-TGGC was a gift from Chad Cowan & Kiran Musunuru (Addgene plasmid # 43452 ; http://n2t.net/addgene:43452 ; RRID:Addgene_43452)
